Addgene plasmid #19171: PL-452 N-CyPet
Depositing lab: Patrik Verstreken. Depositing organization: Vlaams Instituut voor Biotechnologie (VIB, vzw). Publication: Recombineering-mediated tagging of Drosophila genomic constructs for in vivo localization and acute protein inactivation. Venken KJ, Kasprowicz J, Kuenen S, Yan J, Hassan BA, Verstreken P. Nucleic Acids Res. 2008 Oct;36(18):e114. doi: 10.1093/nar/gkn486. Epub 2008 Aug 1. PubMed 18676454.
Backbone
  Vector backbone: PL-452
  Backbone size w/o insert (bp): 4823
  Vector type: Cre/Lox
Growth in bacteria
  Bacterial resistance: Kanamycin, 50 μg/mL
  Growth temperature: 37°C
  Growth strain: DH5alpha
  Copy number: High Copy
Gene/Insert
  Gene/Insert name: CyPet (alt name: CyPet-PL-452)
  Species: jellyfish
  Insert size (bp): 717
  Cloning method: Restriction Enzyme; 5′ cloning site KpnI (not destroyed); 3′ cloning site NheI (not destroyed)
  Sequencing primers: 5′ n/a
Resource information
  A portion of this plasmid was derived from a plasmid made by: Dr. Patrick Daugherty, UCSB
Terms and licenses: Academic/Nonprofit Terms; Industry Terms: Not Available to Industry
How to cite: PL-452 N-CyPet was a gift from Patrik Verstreken (Addgene plasmid # 19171 ; http://n2t.net/addgene:19171 ; RRID:Addgene_19171)
