[The description below was written by a language model from this plasmid's Addgene catalogue record.]
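Description:
PL-452 N-CyPet is a recombineering template plasmid built on the PL-452 backbone, catalogued as a Cre/Lox vector. It is maintained in standard E. coli cloning strains as a high-copy plasmid under kanamycin selection. The record gives no feature table, so the origin of replication, the promoters and the exact arrangement of the lox sites are not stated. The Cre/Lox classification does indicate that the backbone carries recombinase target sites, and in tagging templates of this type these generally flank a selectable marker so that it can be excised after use.

The insert is a 717 bp coding sequence for CyPet, a cyan fluorescent protein variant derived from jellyfish GFP and commonly used as a FRET donor with the yellow variant YPet. It was cloned between KpnI and NheI sites, both of which remain intact. This portion was derived from a plasmid made in another laboratory. The "N" in the name suggests a version intended for N-terminal tagging, although the record does not say so explicitly.

According to the associated publication, the plasmid belongs to a toolkit for recombineering-mediated tagging of Drosophila genomic constructs. In that kind of approach, the tag together with a selectable cassette is typically amplified with homology arms and recombined into a genomic clone in bacteria. Recombinants are selected by drug resistance, and Cre then removes the marker to leave an in-frame fusion. The resulting CyPet-tagged genomic transgenes allow protein localisation to be examined in vivo under the gene's own regulatory context.
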