>Addgene plasmid #19171 | PL-452 N-CyPet | depositor partial sequence | sequence record 8937 | Author sequence
ATGTCTAAAGGTGAAGAATTATTCGGCGGTATCGTCCCAATTTTAGTTGAATTAGAGGGTGATGTTAATG
GTCACAAATTTTCTGTCTCCGGTGAAGGTGAAGGTGATGCTACGTACGGTAAATTGACCTTAAAATTTAT
TTGTACTACTGGTAAATTGCCAGTTCCATGGCCAACCTTAGTCACTACTCTGACTTGGGGTGTTCAATGT
TTTTCTAGATACCCAGATCATATGAAACAACATGACTTTTTCAAGTCTGTCATGCCAGAAGGTTATGTTC
AAGAAAGAACTATTTTTTTCAAAGATGACGGTAACTACAAGACCAGAGCTGAAGTCAAGTTTGAAGGTGA
TACCTTAGTTAATAGAATCGAATTAAAAGGTATTGATTTTAAAGAAGATGGTAACATTTTAGGTCACAAA
TTGGAATACAACTATATCTCTCACAATGTTTACATCACCGCTGACAAACAAAAGAATGGTATCAAAGCTA
ACTTCAAAGCCAGACACAACATTACCGATGGTTCTGTTCAATTAGCTGACCATTATCAACAAAATACTCC
AATTGGTGATGGTCCAGTCATCTTGCCAGACAACCATTACTTATCCACTCAATCTGCCTTATCTAAAGAT
CCAAACGAAAAGAGAGACCACATGGTCTTGCTCGAATTTGTTACTGCTGCTGGTATTACCCATGGTATGG
ATGAATTGTACAAAATAACTTCGTATAATGTATGCTATACGAAGTTATGCTAGCTTGGCTGCAGGTCGTC
GAAATTCTACCGGGTAGGGGAGGCGCTTTTCCCAAGGCAGTCTGGAGCATGCGCTTTAGCAGCCCCGCTG
GGCACTTGGCGCTACACAAGTGGCCTCTGGCCTCGCACACATTCCACATCCACCGGTAGGCGCCAACCGG
CTCCGTTCTTTGGTGGCCCCTTCGCGCCACCTTCTACTCCTCCCCTAGTCAGGAAGTTCCCCCCCGCCCC
GCAGCTCGCGTCGTGCAGGACGTGACAAATGGAAGTAGCACGTCTCACTAGTCTCGTGCAGATGGACAGC
ACCGCTGAGCAATGGAAGCGGGTAGGCCTTTGGGGCAGCGGCCAATAGCAGCTTTGCTCCTTCGCTTTCT
GGGCTCAGAGGCTGGGAAGGGGTGGGTCCGGGGGCGGGCTCAGGGGCGGGCTCAGGGGCGGGGCGGGCGC
CCGAAGGTCCTCCGGAGGCCCGGCATTCTGCACGCTTCAAAAGCGCACGTCTGCCGCGCTGTTCTCCTCT
TCCTCATCTCCGGGCCTTTCGACCTGCAGCCTGTTGACAATTAATCATCGGCATAGTATATCGGCATAGT
ATAATACGACAAGGTGAGGAACTAAACCATGGGATCGGCCATTGAACAAGATGGATTGCACGCAGGTTCT
CCGGCCGCTTGGGTGGAGAGGCTATTCGGCTATGACTGGGCACAACAGACAATCGGCTGCTCTGATGCCG
CCGTGTTCCGGCTGTCAGCGCAGGGGCGCCCGGTTCTTTTTGTCAAGACCGACCTGTCCGGTGCCCTGAA
TGAACTGCAGGACGAGGCAGCGCGGCTATCGTGGCTGGCCACGACGGGCGTTCCTTGCGCAGCTGTGCTC
GACGTTGTCACTGAAGCGGGAAGGGACTGGCTGCTATTGGGCGAAGTGCCGGGGCAGGATCTCCTGTCAT
CTCACCTTGCTCCTGCCGAGAAAGTATCCATCATGGCTGATGCAATGCGGCGGCTGCATACGCTTGATCC
GGCTACCTGCCCATTCGACCACCAAGCGAAACATCGCATCGAGCGAGCACGTACTCGGATGGAAGCCGGT
CTTGTCGATCAGGATGATCTGGACGAAGAGCATCAGGGGCTCGCGCCAGCCGAACTGTTCGCCAGGCTCA
AGGCGCGCATGCCCGACGGCGATGATCTCGTCGTGACCCATGGCGATGCCTGCTTGCCGAATATCATGGT
GGAAAATGGCCGCTTTTCTGGATTCATCGACTGTGGCCGGCTGGGTGTGGCGGACCGCTATCAGGACATA
GCGTTGGCTACCCGTGATATTGCTGAAGAGCTTGGCGGCGAATGGGCTGACCGCTTCCTCGTGCTTTACG
GTATCGCCGCTCCCGATTCGCAGCGCATCGCCTTCTATCGCCTTCTTGACGAGTTCTTCTGAGGGGATCA
ATTCTCTAGAGCTCGCTGATCAGCCTCGACTGTGCCTTCTAGTTGCCAGCCATCTGTTGTTTGCCCCTCC
CCCGTGCCTTCCTTGACCCTGGAAGGTGCCACTCCCACTGTCCTTTCCTAATAAAATGAGGAAATTGCAT
CGCATTGTCTGAGTAGGTGTCATTCTATTCTGGGGGGTGGGGTGGGGCAGGACAGCAAGGGGGAGGATTG
GGAAGACAATAGCAGGCATGCTGGGGATGCGGTGGGCTCTATGGCTTCTGAGGCGGAAAGAACCAGCTGG
GGCTCGACTAGAGCTTGCGGAACCCTTAATATAACTTCGTATAATGTATGCTATACGAAGTTATTAGGTC
CCTCGAGGGGATCCACTAGT
