>Addgene plasmid #19171 | PL-452 N-CyPet | addgene partial sequence | sequence record 25028 | 19171 with MSCV-rev
GCCTCCCCTACCCGGTAGAATTTCGACGACCTGCAGCCAAGCTAGCATAACTTCGTATAGCATACATTAT
ACGAAGTTATTTTGTACAATTCATCCATACCATGGGTAATACCAGCAGCAGTAACAAATTCGAGCAAGAC
CATGTGGTCTCTCTTTTCGTTTGGATCTTTAGATAAGGCAGATTGAGTGGATAAGTAATGGTTGTCTGGC
AAGATGACTGGACCATCACCAATTGGAGTATTTTGTTGATAATGGTCAGCTAATTGAACAGAACCATCGG
TAATGTTGTGTCTGGCTTTGAAGTTAGCTTTGATACCATTCTTTTGTTTGTCAGCGGTGATGTAAACATT
GTGAGAGATATAGTTGTATTCCAATTTGTGACCTAAAATGTTACCATCTTCTTTAAAATCAATACCTTTT
AATTCGATTCTATTAACTAAGGTATCACCTTCAAACTTGACTTCAGCTCTGGTCTTGTAGTTACCGTCAT
CTTTGAAAAAAATAGTTCTTTCTTGAACATAACCTTCTGGCATGACAGACTTGAAAAAGTCATGTTGTTT
CATATGATCTGGGTATCTAGAAAAACATTGAACACCCCAAGTCAGAGTAGTGACTAAGGTTGGCCATGGA
ACTGGCAATTTACCAGTAGTACAAATAAATTTTAAGGTCAATTTACCGTACGTAGCATCACCTTCACCTT
CACCGGAGACAGAAAATTTGTGACCATTAACATCACCCTCTAATTCAACTAAAATTGGGACGANACCGCC
NAATAATTCTTCNCCTTTAGACATGGNACCNGCTTTT
